>Addgene plasmid #144411 | TFORF2935 | addgene full sequence | sequence record 391587 | Addgene NGS Result
TTAATGTAGTCTTATGCAATACTCTTGTAGTCTTGCAACATGGTAACGATGAGTTAGCAACATGCCTTAC
AAGGAGAGAAAAAGCACCGTGCATGCCGATTGGTGGAAGTAAGGTGGTACGATCGTGCCTTATTAGGAAG
GCAACAGACGGGTCTGACATGGATTGGACGAACCACTGAATTGCCGCATTGCAGAGATATTGTATTTAAG
TGCCTAGCTCGATACATAAACGGGTCTCTCTGGTTAGACCAGATCTGAGCCTGGGAGCTCTCTGGCTAAC
TAGGGAACCCACTGCTTAAGCCTCAATAAAGCTTGCCTTGAGTGCTTCAAGTAGTGTGTGCCCGTCTGTT
GTGTGACTCTGGTAACTAGAGATCCCTCAGACCCTTTTAGTCAGTGTGGAAAATCTCTAGCAGTGGCGCC
CGAACAGGGACTTGAAAGCGAAAGGGAAACCAGAGGAGCTCTCTCGACGCAGGACTCGGCTTGCTGAAGC
GCGCACGGCAAGAGGCGAGGGGCGGCGACTGGTGAGTACGCCAAAAATTTTGACTAGCGGAGGCTAGAAG
GAGAGAGATGGGTGCGAGAGCGTCAGTATTAAGCGGGGGAGAATTAGATCGCGATGGGAAAAAATTCGGT
TAAGGCCAGGGGGAAAGAAAAAATATAAATTAAAACATATAGTATGGGCAAGCAGGGAGCTAGAACGATT
CGCAGTTAATCCTGGCCTGTTAGAAACATCAGAAGGCTGTAGACAAATACTGGGACAGCTACAACCATCC
CTTCAGACAGGATCAGAAGAACTTAGATCATTATATAATACAGTAGCAACCCTCTATTGTGTGCATCAAA
GGATAGAGATAAAAGACACCAAGGAAGCTTTAGACAAGATAGAGGAAGAGCAAAACAAAAGTAAGACCAC
CGCACAGCAAGCGGCCGCTGATCTTCAGACCTGGAGGAGGAGATATGAGGGACAATTGGAGAAGTGAATT
ATATAAATATAAAGTAGTAAAAATTGAACCATTAGGAGTAGCACCCACCAAGGCAAAGAGAAGAGTGGTG
CAGAGAGAAAAAAGAGCAGTGGGAATAGGAGCTTTGTTCCTTGGGTTCTTGGGAGCAGCAGGAAGCACTA
TGGGCGCAGCGTCAATGACGCTGACGGTACAGGCCAGACAATTATTGTCTGGTATAGTGCAGCAGCAGAA
CAATTTGCTGAGGGCTATTGAGGCGCAACAGCATCTGTTGCAACTCACAGTCTGGGGCATCAAGCAGCTC
CAGGCAAGAATCCTGGCTGTGGAAAGATACCTAAAGGATCAACAGCTCCTGGGGATTTGGGGTTGCTCTG
GAAAACTCATTTGCACCACTGCTGTGCCTTGGAATGCTAGTTGGAGTAATAAATCTCTGGAACAGATTTG
GAATCACACGACCTGGATGGAGTGGGACAGAGAAATTAACAATTACACAAGCTTAATACACTCCTTAATT
GAAGAATCGCAAAACCAGCAAGAAAAGAATGAACAAGAATTATTGGAATTAGATAAATGGGCAAGTTTGT
GGAATTGGTTTAACATAACAAATTGGCTGTGGTATATAAAATTATTCATAATGATAGTAGGAGGCTTGGT
AGGTTTAAGAATAGTTTTTGCTGTACTTTCTATAGTGAATAGAGTTAGGCAGGGATATTCACCATTATCG
TTTCAGACCCACCTCCCAACCCCGAGGGGACCCATGCATTGCATCTCAATTAGTCAGCAACCAGGTGTGG
AAAGTCCCCAGGCTCCCCAGCAGGCAGAAGTATGCAAAGCATGCGTCTCAATTAGTCAGCAACCATAGTC
CCGCCCCTAACTCCGCCCATCCCGCCCCTAACTCCGCCCAGTTCCGCCCATTCTCCGCCCCATGGCTGAC
TAATTTTTTTTATTTATGCAGAGGCCGAGGCCGCCTCGGCCTCTGAGCTATTCCAGAAGTAGTGAGGAGG
CTTTTTTGGAGGCCTAGGCTTTTGCAAAAAGCTTTCTAGAGGTACCACCGGAGCTTACCATGACCGAGTA
CAAGCCCACGGTGCGCCTCGCCACCCGCGACGACGTCCCCAGGGCCGTACGCACCCTCGCCGCCGCGTTC
GCCGACTACCCCGCCACGCGCCACACCGTCGATCCGGACCGCCACATCGAGCGGGTCACCGAGCTGCAAG
AACTCTTCCTCACGCGCGTCGGGCTCGACATCGGCAAGGTGTGGGTCGCGGACGACGGCGCCGCCGTGGC
GGTCTGGACCACGCCGGAGAGCGTCGAAGCGGGGGCGGTGTTCGCCGAGATCGGCCCGCGCATGGCCGAG
TTGAGCGGTTCCCGGCTGGCCGCGCAGCAACAGATGGAAGGCCTCCTGGCGCCGCACCGGCCCAAGGAGC
CCGCGTGGTTCCTGGCCACCGTCGGCGTCTCGCCCGACCACCAGGGCAAGGGTCTGGGCAGCGCCGTCGT
GCTCCCCGGAGTGGAGGCGGCCGAGCGCGCCGGGGTGCCCGCCTTCCTGGAGACCTCCGCGCCCCGCAAC
CTCCCCTTCTACGAGCGGCTCGGCTTCACCGTCACCGCCGACGTCGAGGTGCCCGAAGGACCGCGCACCT
GGTGCATGACCCGCAAGCCCGGTGCCAGTTAACGAATTCTAGATCTTGAGACAAATGGCAGTATTCATCC
ACAATTTTAAAAGAAAAGGGGGGATTGGGGGGTACAGTGCAGGGGAAAGAATAGTAGACATAATAGCAAC
AGACATACAAACTAAAGAATTACAAAAACAAATTACAAAAATTCAAAATTTTCGGGTTTATTACAGGGAC
AGCAGAGATCCACTTTGGCGCCGGCTCGAGGCCTGCAGGTGCAAAGATGGATAAAGTTTTAAACAGAGAG
GAATCTTTGCAGCTAATGGACCTTCTAGGTCTTGAAAGGAGTGGGAATTGGCTCCGGTGCCCGTCAGTGG
GCAGAGCGCACATCGCCCACAGTCCCCGAGAAGTTGGGGGGAGGGGTCGGCAATTGAACCGGTGCCTAGA
GAAGGTGGCGCGGGGTAAACTGGGAAAGTGATGTCGTGTACTGGCTCCGCCTTTTTCCCGAGGGTGGGGG
AGAACCGTATATAAGTGCAGTAGTCGCCGTGAACGTTCTTTTTCGCAACGGGTTTGCCGCCAGAACACAG
GTAAGTGCCGTGTGTGGTTCCCGCGGGCCTGGCCTCTTTACGGGTTATGGCCCTTGCGTGCCTTGAATTA
CTTCCACCTGGCTGCAGTACGTGATTCTTGATCCCGAGCTTCGGGTTGGAAGTGGGTGGGAGAGTTCGAG
GCCTTGCGCTTAAGGAGCCCCTTCGCCTCGTGCTTGAGTTGAGGCCTGGCCTGGGCGCTGGGGCCGCCGC
GTGCGAATCTGGTGGCACCTTCGCGCCTGTCTCGCTGCTTTCGATAAGTCTCTAGCCATTTAAAATTTTT
GATGACCTGCTGCGACGCTTTTTTTCTGGCAAGATAGTCTTGTAAATGCGGGCCAAGATCTGCACACTGG
TATTTCGGTTTTTGGGGCCGCGGGCGGCGACGGGGCCCGTGCGTCCCAGCGCACATGTTCGGCGAGGCGG
GGCCTGCGAGCGCGGCCACCGAGAATCGGACGGGGGTAGTCTCAAGCTGGCCGGCCTGCTCTGGTGCCTG
GCCTCGCGCCGCCGTGTATCGCCCCGCCCTGGGCGGCAAGGCTGGCCCGGTCGGCACCAGTTGCGTGAGC
GGAAAGATGGCCGCTTCCCGGCCCTGCTGCAGGGAGCTCAAAATGGAGGACGCGGCGCTCGGGAGAGCGG
GCGGGTGAGTCACCCACACAAAGGAAAAGGGCCTTTCCGTCCTCAGCCGTCGCTTCATGTGACTCCACGG
AGTACCGGGCGCCGTCCAGGCACCTCGATTAGTTCTCGAGCTTTTGGAGTACGTCGTCTTTAGGTTGGGG
GGAGGGGTTTTATGCGATGGAGTTTCCCCACACTGAGTGGGTGGAGACTGAAGTTAGGCCAGCTTGGCAC
TTGATGTAATTCTCCTTGGAATTTGCCCTTTTTGAGTTTGGATCTTGGTTCATTCTCAAGCCTCAGACAG
TGGTTCAAAGTTTTTTTCTTCCATTTCAGGTGTCGTGAGGCTAGCATCGATTGATCAACAAGTTTGTACA
AAAAAGTTGGCACCATGACGACTAATCCCAAACCGAATAAGGCATTAAAGGTCAAGAAGGAGGCGGGCGA
GAACGCCCCGGTGCTCAGCGATGATGAGCTGGTGTCCATGTCGGTGCGGGAGCTGAACCAGCACCTGCGG
GGTCTCACCAAGGAGGAGGTGACCCGCCTGAAGCAGCGTCGGCGCACACTCAAGAACCGCGGCTACGCGG
CCAGCTGCCGCATCAAGCGGGTGACGCAGAAGGAGGAGCTGGAGCGGCAGCGCGTGGAGCTGCAGCAGGA
GGTGGAGAAGCTGGCGCGTGAGAACAGCAGCATGCGGCTGGAGCTGGACGCCCTGCGCTCCAAGTACGAG
GCGCTGCAGACCTTCGCGCGCACCGTGGCCCGGGGACCTGTGGCGCCCTCCAAGGTGGCCACCACCAGCG
TCATCACCATCGTCAAGTCCACCGAGCTCTCCTCCACCTCCGTGCCCTTCTCGGCTGCATCCTTGCCAAC
TTTCTTGTACAAAGTGGTTGATATCGGTAAGCCTATCCCTAACCCTCTCCTCGGTCTCGATTCTACGTAG
TAATGAACTAGTCCGTAACTTGAAAGTATTTCGATTTCTTGGCTTTATATATCTTGTGGAAAGGACGAGA
CAGATAATACCATTGTCCCCGTACGCGTTAAGTCGACAATCAACCTCTGGATTACAAAATTTGTGAAAGA
TTGACTGGTATTCTTAACTATGTTGCTCCTTTTACGCTATGTGGATACGCTGCTTTAATGCCTTTGTATC
ATGCTATTGCTTCCCGTATGGCTTTCATTTTCTCCTCCTTGTATAAATCCTGGTTGCTGTCTCTTTATGA
GGAGTTGTGGCCCGTTGTCAGGCAACGTGGCGTGGTGTGCACTGTGTTTGCTGACGCAACCCCCACTGGT
TGGGGCATTGCCACCACCTGTCAGCTCCTTTCCGGGACTTTCGCTTTCCCCCTCCCTATTGCCACGGCGG
AACTCATCGCCGCCTGCCTTGCCCGCTGCTGGACAGGGGCTCGGCTGTTGGGCACTGACAATTCCGTGGT
GTTGTCGGGGAAATCATCGTCCTTTCCTTGGCTGCTCGCCTGTGTTGCCACCTGGATTCTGCGCGGGACG
TCCTTCTGCTACGTCCCTTCGGCCCTCAATCCAGCGGACCTTCCTTCCCGCGGCCTGCTGCCGGCTCTGC
GGCCTCTTCCGCGTCTTCGCCTTCGCCCTCAGACGAGTCGGATCTCCCTTTGGGCCGCCTCCCCGCGTCG
ACTTTAAGACCAATGACTTACAAGGCAGCTGTAGATCTTAGCCACTTTTTAAAAGAAAAGGGGGGACTGG
AAGGGCTAATTCACTCCCAACGAAGACAAGATCTGCTTTTTGCTTGTACTGGGTCTCTCTGGTTAGACCA
GATCTGAGCCTGGGAGCTCTCTGGCTAACTAGGGAACCCACTGCTTAAGCCTCAATAAAGCTTGCCTTGA
GTGCTTCAAGTAGTGTGTGCCCGTCTGTTGTGTGACTCTGGTAACTAGAGATCCCTCAGACCCTTTTAGT
CAGTGTGGAAAATCTCTAGCAGTACGTATAGTAGTTCATGTCATCTTATTATTCAGTATTTATAACTTGC
AAAGAAATGAATATCAGAGAGTGAGAGGAACTTGTTTATTGCAGCTTATAATGGTTACAAATAAAGCAAT
AGCATCACAAATTTCACAAATAAAGCATTTTTTTCACTGCATTCTAGTTGTGGTTTGTCCAAACTCATCA
ATGTATCTTATCATGTCTGGCTCTAGCTATCCCGCCCCTAACTCCGCCCATCCCGCCCCTAACTCCGCCC
AGTTCCGCCCATTCTCCGCCCCATGGCTGACTAATTTTTTTTATTTATGCAGAGGCCGAGGCCGCCTCGG
CCTCTGAGCTATTCCAGAAGTAGTGAGGAGGCTTTTTTGGAGGCCTAGGGACGTACCCAATTCGCCCTAT
AGTGAGTCGTATTACGCGCGCTCACTGGCCGTCGTTTTACAACGTCGTGACTGGGAAAACCCTGGCGTTA
CCCAACTTAATCGCCTTGCAGCACATCCCCCTTTCGCCAGCTGGCGTAATAGCGAAGAGGCCCGCACCGA
TCGCCCTTCCCAACAGTTGCGCAGCCTGAATGGCGAATGGG
[124 nt withheld, positions 6272-6395]
C
[91 nt withheld, positions 6397-6487]
A
[49 nt withheld, positions 6489-6537]
CCTTTGACGTTGGAGTCCACGTTCTTT
[37 nt withheld, positions 6565-6601]
ACCCTATCTCGGTCTATTCTTTTGATTTATAAGGGATTTTGCCGATTTCGGCCTATTGGTTAAAAAATGA
GCTGATTTAACAAAAATTTAACGCGAATTTTAACAAAATATTAACGCTTACAATTTAGGTGGCACTTTTC
GGGGAAATGTGCGCGGAACCCCTATTTGTTTATTTTTCTAAATACATTCAAATATGTATCCGCTCATGAG
ACAATAACCCTGATAAATGCTTCAATAATATTGAAAAAGGAAGAGTATGAGTATTCAACATTTCCGTGTC
GCCCTTATTCCCTTTTTTGCGGCATTTTGCCTTCCTGTTTTTGCTCACCCAGAAACGCTGGTGAAAGTAA
AAGATGCTGAAGATCAGTTGGGTGCACGAGTGGGTTACATCGAACTGGATCTCAACAGCGGTAAGATCCT
TGAGAGTTTTCGCCCCGAAGAACGTTTTCCAATGATGAGCACTTTTAAAGTTCTGCTATGTGGCGCGGTA
TTATCCCGTATTGACGCCGGGCAAGAGCAACTCGGTCGCCGCATACACTATTCTCAGAATGACTTGGTTG
AGTACTCACCAGTCACAGAAAAGCATCTTACGGATGGCATGACAGTAAGAGAATTATGCAGTGCTGCCAT
AACCATGAGTGATAACACTGCGGCCAACTTACTTCTGACAACGATCGGAGGACCGAAGGAGCTAACCGCT
TTTTTGCACAACATGGGGGATCATGTAACTCGCCTTGATCGTTGGGAACCGGAGCTGAATGAAGCCATAC
CAAACGACGAGCGTGACACCACGATGCCTGTAGCAATGGCAACAACGTTGCGCAAACTATTAACTGGCGA
ACTACTTACTCTAGCTTCCCGGCAACAATTAATAGACTGGATGGAGGCGGATAAAGTTGCAGGACCACTT
CTGCGCTCGGCCCTTCCGGCTGGCTGGTTTATTGCTGATAAATCTGGAGCCGGTGAGCGTGGGTCTCGCG
GTATCATTGCAGCACTGGGGCCAGATGGTAAGCCCTCCCGTATCGTAGTTATCTACACGACGGGGAGTCA
GGCAACTATGGATGAACGAAATAGACAGATCGCTGAGATAGGTGCCTCACTGATTAAGCATTGGTAACTG
TCAGACCAAGTTTACTCATATATACTTTAGATTGATTTAAAACTTCATTTTTAATTTAAAAGGATCTAGG
TGAAGATCCTTTTTGATAATCTCATGACCAAAATCCCTTAACGTGAGTTTTCGTTCCACTGAGCGTCAGA
CCCCGTAGAAAAGATCAAAGGATCTTCTTGAGATCCTTTTTTTCTGCGCGTAATCTGCTGCTTGCAAACA
AAAAAACCACCGCTACCAGCGGTGGTTTGTTTGCCGGATCAAGAGCTACCAACTCTTTTTCCGAAGGTAA
CTGGCTTCAGCAGAGCGCAGATACCAAATACTGTTCTTCTAGTGTAGCCGTAGTTAGGCCACCACTTCAA
GAACTCTGTAGCACCGCCTACATACCTCGCTCTGCTAATCCTGTTACCAGTGGCTGCTGCCAGTGGCGAT
AAGTCGTGTCTTACCGGGTTGGACTCAAGACGATAGTTACCGGATAAGGCGCAGCGGTCGGGCTGAACGG
GGGGTTCGTGCACACAGCCCAGCTTGGAGCGAACGACCTACACCGAACTGAGATACCTACAGCGTGAGCT
ATGAGAAAGCGCCACGCTTCCCGAAGGGAGAAAGGCGGACAGGTATCCGGTAAGCGGCAGGGTCGGAACA
GGAGAGCGCACGAGGGAGCTTCCAGGGGGAAACGCCTGGTATCTTTATAGTCCTGTCGGGTTTCGCCACC
TCTGACTTGAGCGTCGATTTTTGTGATGCTCGTCAGGGGGGCGGAGCCTATGGAAAAACGCCAGCAACGC
GGCCTTTTTACGGTTCCTGGCCTTTTGCTGGCCTTTTGCTCACATGTTCTTTCCTGCGTTATCCCCTGAT
TCTGTGGATAACCGTATTACCGCCTTTGAGTGAGCTGATACCGCTCGCCGCAGCCGAACGACCGAGCGCA
GCGAGTCAGTGAGCGAGGAAGCGGAAGAGCGCCCAATACGCAAACCGCCTCTCCCCGCGCGTTGGCCGAT
TCATTAATGCAGCTGGCACGACAGGTTTCCCGACTGGAAAGCGGGCAGTGAGCGCAACGCAATTAATGTG
AGTTAGCTCACTCATTAGGCACCCCAGGCTTTACACTTTATGCTTCCGGCTCGTATGTTGTGTGGAATTG
TGAGCGGATAACAATTTCACACAGGAAACAGCTATGACCATGATTACGCCAAGCGCGCAATTAACCCTCA
CTAAAGGGAACAAAAGCTGGAGCTGCAAGC
Features (pLannotate 1.2.2; 34 found; start..end, strand, type, name):
      5..231     +  promoter       RSV promoter: Rous sarcoma virus enhancer/promoter
    232..412     +  LTR            5' LTR (truncated): truncated 5' long terminal repeat (LTR) from HIV-1
    459..584     +  misc_feature   HIV-1 Ψ: packaging signal of human immunodeficiency virus type 1
    568..931     +  CDS            HIV-1 gag (fragment): gag protein from human immunodeficiency virus 1; gag
   1077..1310    +  misc_feature   RRE: The Rev response element (RRE) of HIV-1 allows for Rev-dependent mRNA export from the nucleus to the cytoplasm.
   1687..1713    +  CDS            Rev (fragment): human immunodeficiency virus 1 (HIV-1) Rev protein; rev; enhances nuclear export of unspliced and incompletely spliced viral mRNAs
   1720..1743    +  promoter       SV40 promoter (fragment): SV40 early promoter
   1744..1815    +  promoter       SV40 promoter (fragment): SV40 enhancer and early promoter
   1839..1974    +  rep_origin     SV40 ori: SV40 origin of replication
   2020..2616    +  CDS            PuroR (fragment): puromycin N-acetyltransferase; pac from Streptomyces; confers resistance to puromycin
   2665..2782    +  misc_feature   cPPT/CTS: central polypurine tract and central termination sequence of HIV-1
   2847..2913    +  CDS            small t antigen (fragment): SV40 (simian virus 40) small t antigen
   2920..4098    +  promoter       EF-1α promoter: strong constitutive promoter for human elongation factor EF-1α
   4119..4136    +  protein_bind   attB1 (fragment): mutant version of attB; core recombination site for the Gateway® BP reaction BP Clonase™
   4145..4612    +  CDS            MAFK: MAFK_HUMAN - Experimental evidence at protein level: Swiss-Prot protein existence level 1. Since they lack a putative transactivation domain, the small Mafs behave as transcriptional repressors when they dimerize among themselves (PubMed:9150357). However, they act as transcriptional activators by dimerizing with other (usually larger) basic-zipper proteins, such as NFE2, NFE2L1/NRF1, NFE2L2/NRF2 and NFE2L3/NRF3, and recruiting them to specific DNA-binding sites (PubMed:9150357, PubMed:8932385). Small Maf proteins heterodimerize with Fos and may act as competitive repressors of the NF-E2 trans
   4620..4637    -  protein_bind   attB2 (fragment): mutant version of attB; core recombination site for the Gateway® BP reaction BP Clonase™
   4646..4687    +  CDS            V5 tag: epitope tag from simian virus 5
   4703..4756    +  promoter       U6 promoter (fragment): RNA polymerase III promoter for human U6 snRNA
   4798..5386    +  misc_feature   WPRE: woodchuck hepatitis virus posttranscriptional regulatory element
   5437..5456    +  misc_feature   cPPT/CTS (fragment): central polypurine tract and central termination sequence of HIV-1
   5458..5691    +  LTR            3' LTR (ΔU3): self-inactivating 3' long terminal repeat (LTR) from HIV-1
   5769..5890    +  polyA_signal   SV40 poly(A) signal: SV40 polyadenylation signal
   5930..6065    +  rep_origin     SV40 ori: SV40 origin of replication
   6086..6104    -  promoter       T7 promoter: promoter for bacteriophage T7 RNA polymerase
   6112..6267    +  CDS            lacZα (fragment): LacZα fragment of β-galactosidase; lacZ fragment
   6272..6700    +  rep_origin     f1 ori (sequence partly withheld): f1 bacteriophage origin of replication; arrow indicates direction of (+) strand synthesis
   6753..6857    +  promoter       AmpR promoter: bla
   6858..7718    +  CDS            AmpR: β-lactamase; bla; confers resistance to ampicillin, carbenicillin, and related antibiotics
   7889..8477    +  rep_origin     ori: high-copy-number ColE1/pMB1/pBR322/pUC origin of replication
   8660..8752    +  CDS            lacI (fragment): lac repressor; lacI; The lac repressor binds to the lac operator to inhibit transcription in E. coli. This inhibition can be relieved by adding lactose or isopropyl-β-D-thiogalactopyranoside (IPTG).
   8765..8786    +  protein_bind   CAP binding site: CAP binding activates transcription in the presence of cAMP. E. coli catabolite activator protein
   8801..8831    +  promoter       lac promoter: promoter for the E. coli lac operon
   8839..8855    +  protein_bind   lac operator: The lac repressor binds to the lac operator to inhibit transcription in E. coli. This inhibition can be relieved by adding lactose or isopropyl-β-D-thiogalactopyranoside (IPTG). lac repressor encoded by lacI
   8900..8918    +  promoter       T3 promoter: promoter for bacteriophage T3 RNA polymerase
