[The description below was written by a language model from this plasmid's Addgene catalogue record and pLannotate feature annotations shown in this document.]
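Description:
TFORF2935 is a third-generation-style, self-inactivating lentiviral expression plasmid built on the pLX_TRC317 backbone. It carries the human transcription factor MAFK as one member of a barcoded transcription factor ORF collection. In bacteria it is maintained through a high-copy ColE1/pUC-type origin and selected with ampicillin via the β-lactamase gene. An f1 origin and remnants of a lac/lacZα cloning region with T7 and T3 promoters are also present in the backbone. The depositor notes that the plasmid can recombine, as is common for LTR-containing vectors.

The viral portion begins with an RSV promoter fused to a truncated HIV-1 5' LTR, which drives Tat-independent production of genomic RNA in packaging cells. This is followed by the Ψ packaging signal with a gag fragment, the Rev response element for nuclear export, a cPPT/CTS element, and a ΔU3 3' LTR that inactivates LTR promoter activity after integration.

Two expression units lie between the LTRs. An SV40 early promoter drives puromycin N-acetyltransferase for selection of transduced mammalian cells. A human EF-1α promoter drives the MAFK ORF, which was introduced by Gateway recombination and is flanked by attB1 and attB2 scars, with an in-frame C-terminal V5 epitope tag. A WPRE downstream enhances transcript expression.

According to the catalogue entry, each construct in the collection carries a unique 24-bp barcode. The barcode lets the overexpressed factor be identified in pooled screens, such as directed differentiation screens, but it is not annotated in the feature table. MAFK is a small Maf bZIP protein lacking a transactivation domain. It represses as a homodimer and activates when paired with partners such as NFE2 or NRF family proteins.
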