Addgene plasmid #144411: TFORF2935
Purpose: Lentiviral vector for overexpressing transcription factor ORFs with unique 24-bp barcodes. Barcodes facilitate identification of transcription factors in pooled screens.
Depositing lab: Feng Zhang. Depositing organization: Broad Institute. Publication: A transcription factor atlas of directed differentiation. Joung J, Ma S, Tay T, Geiger-Schuller KR, Kirchgatterer PC, Verdine VK, Guo B, Arias-Garcia MA, Allen WE, Singh A, Kuksenko O, Abudayyeh OO, Gootenberg JS, Fu Z, Macrae RK, Buenrostro JD, Regev A, Zhang F. Cell. 2023 Jan 5;186(1):209-229.e26. doi: 10.1016/j.cell.2022.11.026. PubMed 36608654.
Backbone
  Vector backbone: pLX_TRC317
  Backbone manufacturer: Broad Institute Genetic Perturbation Platform
  Backbone size w/o insert (bp): 8264
  Vector type: Mammalian Expression, Lentiviral
  Selectable markers: Puromycin
Growth in bacteria
  Bacterial resistance: Ampicillin, 100 μg/mL
  Growth temperature: 37°C
  Growth strain: NEB Stable
  Copy number: High Copy
Gene/Insert
  Gene/Insert name: MAFK
  Species: H. sapiens (human)
  Insert size (bp): 677
  Entrez Gene: MAFK (a.k.a. NFE2U, P18)
  Promoter: EF1a
  Tag / fusion protein: V5 (C terminal on insert)
  Cloning method: Gateway Cloning
  Sequencing primers: 5′ GGGTGGAGACTGAAGTTAGGCCAG; 3′ CACATAGCGTAAAAGGAGCAACATAG
Resource information
  A portion of this plasmid was derived from a plasmid made by: Broad Institute Genetic Perturbation Platform
Terms and licenses: Academic/Nonprofit Terms; Industry Terms: Not Available to Industry
Depositor comments: NM_002360.3 Please test multiple small colonies in case of plasmid recombination. To make this collection available in a timely manner, a portion of this collection was not fully sequenced by Addgene. If an Addgene verified full plasmid sequence is not available, please contact us prior to placing an order to request the full sequence.
How to cite: TFORF2935 was a gift from Feng Zhang (Addgene plasmid # 144411 ; http://n2t.net/addgene:144411 ; RRID:Addgene_144411)
