>Addgene plasmid #144411 | TFORF2935 | depositor partial sequence | sequence record 285348 | Insert
ATCGATTGATCAACAAGTTTGTACAAAAAAGTTGGCACCATGACGACTAATCCCAAACCGAATAAGGCAT
TAAAGGTCAAGAAGGAGGCGGGCGAGAACGCCCCGGTGCTCAGCGATGATGAGCTGGTGTCCATGTCGGT
GCGGGAGCTGAACCAGCACCTGCGGGGTCTCACCAAGGAGGAGGTGACCCGCCTGAAGCAGCGTCGGCGC
ACACTCAAGAACCGCGGCTACGCGGCCAGCTGCCGCATCAAGCGGGTGACGCAGAAGGAGGAGCTGGAGC
GGCAGCGCGTGGAGCTGCAGCAGGAGGTGGAGAAGCTGGCGCGTGAGAACAGCAGCATGCGGCTGGAGCT
GGACGCCCTGCGCTCCAAGTACGAGGCGCTGCAGACCTTCGCGCGCACCGTGGCCCGGGGACCTGTGGCG
CCCTCCAAGGTGGCCACCACCAGCGTCATCACCATCGTCAAGTCCACCGAGCTCTCCTCCACCTCCGTGC
CCTTCTCGGCTGCATCCTTGCCAACTTTCTTGTACAAAGTGGTTGATATCGGTAAGCCTATCCCTAACCC
TCTCCTCGGTCTCGATTCTACGTAGTAATGAACTAGTCCGTAACTTGAAAGTATTTCGATTTCTTGGCTT
TATATATCTTGTGGAAAGGACGAGACAGATAATACCATTGTCCCCGT
