>Addgene plasmid #144411 | TFORF2935 | depositor partial sequence | sequence record 285349 | Barcode
GACAGATAATACCATTGTCCCCGT
